>Addgene plasmid #245528 | pBAD_LcgcC-GFP-H6 | addgene full sequence | sequence record 492803 | Addgene NGS Result
AGCTTGGCTGTTTTGGCGGATGAGAGAAGATTTTCAGCCTGATACAGATTAAATCAGAACGCAGAAGCGG
TCTGATAAAACAGAATTTGCCTGGCGGCAGTAGCGCGGTGGTCCCACCTGACCCCATGCCGAACTCAGAA
GTGAAACGCCGTAGCGCCGATGGTAGTGTGGGGTCTCCCCATGCGAGAGTAGGGAACTGCCAGGCATCAA
ATAAAACGAAAGGCTCAGTCGAAAGACTGGGCCTTTCGTTTTATCTGTTGTTTGTCGGTGAACGCTCTCC
TGAGTAGGACAAATCCGCCGGGAGCGGATTTGAACGTTGCGAAGCAACGGCCCGGAGGGTGGCGGGCAGG
ACGCCCGCCATAAACTGCCAGGCATCAAATTAAGCAGAAGGCCATCCTGACGGATGGCCTTTTTGCGTTT
CTACAAACTCTTTTGTTTATTTTTCTAAATACATTCAAATATGTATCCGCTCATGAGACAATAACCCTGA
TAAATGCTTCAATAATATTGAAAAAGGAAGAGTATGAGTATTCAACATTTCCGTGTCGCCCTTATTCCCT
TTTTTGCGGCATTTTGCCTTCCTGTTTTTGCTCACCCAGAAACGCTGGTGAAAGTAAAAGATGCTGAAGA
TCAGTTGGGTGCACGAGTGGGTTACATCGAACTGGATCTCAACAGCGGTAAGATCCTTGAGAGTTTTCGC
CCCGAAGAACGTTTTCCAATGATGAGCACTTTTAAAGTTCTGCTATGTGGCGCGGTATTATCCCGTGTTG
ACGCCGGGCAAGAGCAACTCGGTCGCCGCATACACTATTCTCAGAATGACTTGGTTGAGTACTCACCAGT
CACAGAAAAGCATCTTACGGATGGCATGACAGTAAGAGAATTATGCAGTGCTGCCATAACCATGAGTGAT
AACACTGCGGCCAACTTACTTCTGACAACGATCGGAGGACCGAAGGAGCTAACCGCTTTTTTGCACAACA
TGGGGGATCATGTAACTCGCCTTGATCGTTGGGAACCGGAGCTGAATGAAGCCATACCAAACGACGAGCG
TGACACCACGATGCCTGCAGCAATGGCAACAACGTTGCGCAAACTATTAACTGGCGAACTACTTACTCTA
GCTTCCCGGCAACAATTAATAGACTGGATGGAGGCGGATAAAGTTGCAGGACCACTTCTGCGCTCGGCCC
TTCCGGCTGGCTGGTTTATTGCTGATAAATCTGGAGCCGGTGAGCGTGGGTCTCGCGGTATCATTGCAGC
ACTGGGGCCAGATGGTAAGCCCTCCCGTATCGTAGTTATCTACACGACGGGGAGTCAGGCAACTATGGAT
GAACGAAATAGACAGATCGCTGAGATAGGTGCCTCACTGATTAAGCATTGGTAACTGTCAGACCAAGTTT
ACTCATATATACTTTAGATTGATT
[125 nt withheld, positions 1425-1549]
C
[141 nt withheld, positions 1551-1691]
CCTTTGACGTTGGAGTCCACGTTCTTT
[37 nt withheld, positions 1719-1755]
ACCCTATCTCGGGCTATTCTTTTGATTTATAAGGGATTTTGCCGATTTCGGCCTATTGGTTAAAAAATGA
GCTGATTTAACAAAAATTTAACGCGAATTTTAACAAAATATTAACGTTTACAATTTAAAAGGATCTAGGT
GAAGATCCTTTTTGATAATCTCATGACCAAAATCCCTTAACGTGAGTTTTCGTTCCACTGAGCGTCAGAC
CCCGTAGAAAAGATCAAAGGATCTTCTTGAGATCCTTTTTTTCTGCGCGTAATCTGCTGCTTGCAAACAA
AAAAACCACCGCTACCAGCGGTGGTTTGTTTGCCGGATCAAGAGCTACCAACTCTTTTTCCGAAGGTAAC
TGGCTTCAGCAGAGCGCAGATACCAAATACTGTCCTTCTAGTGTAGCCGTAGTTAGGCCACCACTTCAAG
AACTCTGTAGCACCGCCTACATACCTCGCTCTGCTAATCCTGTTACCAGTGGCTGCTGCCAGTGGCGATA
AGTCGTGTCTTACCGGGTTGGACTCAAGACGATAGTTACCGGATAAGGCGCAGCGGTCGGGCTGAACGGG
GGGTTCGTGCACACAGCCCAGCTTGGAGCGAACGACCTACACCGAACTGAGATACCTACAGCGTGAGCTA
TGAGAAAGCGCCACGCTTCCCGAAGGGAGAAAGGCGGACAGGTATCCGGTAAGCGGCAGGGTCGGAACAG
GAGAGCGCACGAGGGAGCTTCCAGGGGGAAACGCCTGGTATCTTTATAGTCCTGTCGGGTTTCGCCACCT
CTGACTTGAGCGTCGATTTTTGTGATGCTCGTCAGGGGGGCGGAGCCTATGGAAAAACGCCAGCAACGCG
GCCTTTTTACGGTTCCTGGCCTTTTGCTGGCCTTTTGCTCACATGTTCTTTCCTGCGTTATCCCCTGATT
CTGTGGATAACCGTATTACCGCCTTTGAGTGAGCTGATACCGCTCGCCGCAGCCGAACGACCGAGCGCAG
CGAGTCAGTGAGCGAGGAAGCGGAAGAGCGCCTGATGCGGTATTTTCTCCTTACGCATCTGTGCGGTATT
TCACACCGGATATGGTGCACTCTCAGTACAATCTGCTCTGATGCCGCATAGTTAAGCCAGTATACACTCC
GCTATCGCTACGTGACTGGGTCATGGCTGCGCCCCGACACCCGCCAACACCCGCTGACGCGCCCTGACGG
GCTTGTCTGCTCCCGGCATCCGCTTACAGACAAGCTGTGACCGTCTCCGGGAGCTGCATGTGTCAGAGGT
TTTCACCGTCATCACCGAAACGCGCGAGGCAGAAGGAGATGGCGCCCAACAGTCCCCCGGCCACGGGGCC
TGCCACCATACCCACGCCGAAACAAGCGCTCATGAGCCCGAAGTGGCGAGCCCGATCTTCCCCATCGGTG
ATGTCGGCGATATAGGCGCCAGCAACCGCACCTGTGGCGCCGGTGATGCCGGCCACGATGCGTCCGGCGT
AGAGGATCTGCTCATGTTTGACAGCTTATCATCGATGCATAATGTGCCTGTCAAATGGACGAAGCAGGGA
TTCTGCAAACCCTATGCTACTCCGTCAAGCCGTCAATTGTCTGATTCGTTACCAATTATGACAACTTGAC
GGCTACATCATTCACTTTTTCTTCACAACCGGCACGGAACTCGCTCGGGCTGGCCCCGGTGCATTTTTTA
AATACCCGCGAGAAATAGAGTTGATCGTCAAAACCAACATTGCGACCGACGGTGGCGATAGGCATCCGGG
TGGTGCTCAAAAGCAGCTTCGCCTGGCTGATACGTTGGTCCTCGCGCCAGCTTAAGACGCTAATCCCTAA
CTGCTGGCGGAAAAGATGTGACAGACGCGACGGCGACAAGCAAACATGCTGTGCGACGCTGGCGATATCA
AAATTGCTGTCTGCCAGGTGATCGCTGATGTACTGACAAGCCTCGCGTACCCGATTATCCATCGGTGGAT
GGAGCGACTCGTTAATCGCTTCCATGCGCCGCAGTAACAATTGCTCAAGCAGATTTATCGCCAGCAGCTC
CGAATAGCGCCCTTCCCCTTGCCCGGCGTTAATGATTTGCCCAAACAGGTCGCTGAAATGCGGCTGGTGC
GCTTCATCCGGGCGAAAGAACCCCGTATTGGCAAATATTGACGGCCAGTTAAGCCATTCATGCCAGTAGG
CGCGCGGACGAAAGTAAACCCACTGGTGATACCATTCGCGAGCCTCCGGATGACGACCGTAGTGATGAAT
CTCTCCTGGCGGGAACAGCAAAATATCACCCGGTCGGCAAACAAATTCTCGTCCCTGATTTTTCACCACC
CCCTGACCGCGAATGGTGAGATTGAGAATATAACCTTTCATTCCCAGCGGTCGGTCGATAAAAAAATCGA
GATAACCGTTGGCCTCAATCGGCGTTAAACCCGCCACCAGATGGGCATTAAACGAGTATCCCGGCAGCAG
GGGATCATTTTGCGCTTCAGCCATACTTTTCATACTCCCGCCATTCAGAGAAGAAACCAATTGTCCATAT
TGCATCAGACATTGCCGTCACTGCGTCTTTTACTGGCTCTTCTCGCTAACCAAACCGGTAACCCCGCTTA
TTAAAAGCATTCTGTAACAAAGCGGGACCAAAGCCATGACAAAAACGCGTAACAAAAGTGTCTATAATCA
CGGCAGAAAAGTCCACATTGATTATTTGCACGGCGTCACACTTTGCTATGCCATAGCATTTTTATCCATA
AGATTAGCGGATCCTACCTGACGCTTTTTATCGCAACTCTCTACTGTTTCTCCATACCCGTTTTTTTGGG
CTAGAAATAATTTTGTTTAACTTTAAGAAGGAGATATACATATGGTGGAGAAATTGAAGATTCAAAAGAT
TGAGAAACTGGAAGACTTTGACAACGAGTATGTCTATGACATCTCCGTGGATAAAGAGACGCCATATTTC
TTCGGCAATAACATCCTTGTTCATAACAGCGCTTATGGTACCAGCAAAGGCGAAGAACTGTTTACCGGCG
TGGTGCCGATTCTGGTTGAACTGGATGGCGATGTTAATGGCCATAAGTTTAGCGTGCGCGGCGAAGGCGA
AGGCGATGCGACCAACGGCAAACTGACCCTGAAGTTTATTTGCACCACCGGCAAACTGCCGGTGCCGTGG
CCGACCCTGGTGACCACCCTGACCTATGGCGTGCAGTGCTTTAGCCGCTATCCGGATCACATGAAACGCC
ATGATTTCTTTAAGTCCGCGATGCCGGAAGGCTATGTTCAGGAACGCACCATTAGCTTTAAAGATGATGG
CACCTATAAGACCCGCGCGGAAGTGAAATTTGAAGGCGATACCCTGGTGAACCGCATTGAACTGAAAGGC
ATTGACTTCAAAGAAGATGGCAACATTCTGGGCCATAAACTGGAGTACAATTTCAACAGCCATAACGTGT
ATATTACCGCGGACAAACAGAAGAACGGCATCAAAGCGAATTTCAAAATCCGCCATAATGTGGAAGATGG
CAGCGTGCAGCTGGCGGATCACTATCAGCAGAATACCCCGATCGGCGATGGCCCGGTGCTGCTGCCGGAC
AATCACTACCTGAGCACCCAGTCCGTGCTGAGCAAAGATCCGAATGAGAAACGCGATCACATGGTTCTGC
TGGAGTTTGTGACCGCGGCGGGTATCACTCATGGCGGCAGCCATCACCATCACCATCACTA
Features (pLannotate 1.2.2; 16 found; start..end, strand, type, name):
     89..204     +  ncRNA          5S rRNA: Accession: RF00001 - 5S ribosomal RNA
    208..294     +  terminator     rrnB T1 terminator: Escherichia coli rrnB; transcription terminator T1 from the E. coli rrnB gene
    386..413     +  terminator     rrnB T2 terminator: transcription terminator T2 from the E. coli rrnB gene
    432..523     +  promoter       AmpR promoter: bla
    524..1384    +  CDS            AmpR: β-lactamase; bla; confers resistance to ampicillin, carbenicillin, and related antibiotics
   1426..1806    +  rep_origin     M13 ori (sequence partly withheld): M13 bacteriophage origin of replication; arrow indicates direction of (+) strand synthesis
   1992..2580    +  rep_origin     ori: high-copy-number ColE1/pMB1/pBR322/pUC origin of replication
   2766..2906    -  misc_feature   bom: basis of mobility region from pBR322
   3008..3047    -  CDS            rop (fragment): Rop protein, which maintains plasmids at low copy number; rop
   3048..3233    -  CDS            TcR (fragment): tetracycline efflux protein; tet; confers resistance to tetracycline
   3243..3261    +  promoter       tet promoter (fragment): E. coli promoter for tetracycline efflux protein gene
   3351..4229    -  CDS            araC: L-arabinose regulatory protein; araC
   4256..4540    +  promoter       araBAD promoter: araBAD; promoter of the L-arabinose operon of E. coli; the araC regulatory gene is transcribed in the opposite direction (Guzman et al., 1995)
   4567..4589    +  RBS            RBS: efficient ribosome binding site from bacteriophage T7 gene 10 (Olins and Rangwala, 1989)
   4738..5430    +  CDS            Superfolder GFP: Superfolder GFP is a basic (constitutively fluorescent) green fluorescent protein published in 2005, derived from Aequorea victoria. It is reported to be a very rapidly-maturing weak dimer.
   5437..5454    +  CDS            7xHis (fragment): 6xHis affinity tag
