[The description below was written by a language model from this plasmid's Addgene catalogue record and pLannotate feature annotations shown in this document.]
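Description:
pBAD_LcgcC-GFP-H6 is a bacterial expression plasmid of about 5.5 kb built on a pBAD backbone for arabinose-inducible protein production in E. coli. It is maintained through a high-copy ColE1/pMB1-type origin and selected with ampicillin via the β-lactamase gene and its own promoter. The backbone also carries an M13 phage origin, the pBR322 bom region, and short remnants of rop, the tetracycline resistance gene and the tet promoter, which are non-functional leftovers of the parental vector.

Expression is controlled by the araBAD promoter together with the divergently transcribed araC regulator, so transcription is kept low without L-arabinose and switched on when it is added. A phage T7 gene 10 ribosome binding site drives translation, and the rrnB T1 and T2 terminators lie downstream of the cassette. The insert, cloned between NdeI and HindIII, encodes the C-terminal fragment of the LCGC14 PolB2 split intein (LcgcC), a sequence of metagenomic origin, followed in frame by superfolder GFP and a C-terminal hexahistidine tag. The automated annotation recognises only the GFP and His tag. The intein fragment itself is unannotated and presumably occupies the gap between the ribosome binding site and the start of GFP.

In this arrangement GFP-His6 acts as the C-terminal extein. When the purified protein meets a partner carrying the matching N-terminal intein fragment, the halves can associate and perform protein trans-splicing, ligating GFP to the partner's cargo. The His tag allows nickel-affinity purification and GFP provides a fluorescent readout. The associated work describes this as a highly efficient, cysteine-less split intein used for multi-segment protein labeling.
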