Addgene plasmid #245528: pBAD_LcgcC-GFP-H6
Purpose: His-tagged superfolder GFP C-terminally fused to C-terminal LCGC14 split intein fragment
Depositing lab: Henning Mootz. Depositing organization: Universität Münster. Publication: Three-Segment Protein Labeling Using a Highly Efficient and Cysteine-Less Split Intein Identified with Computational Prediction of Aggregation Properties. Humberg C, Kroger J, Pietrokovski S, Mootz HD. Angew Chem Int Ed Engl. 2025 Oct 23:e202515821. doi: 10.1002/anie.202515821. PubMed 41131872.
Backbone
  Vector backbone: pBAD
  Backbone size w/o insert (bp): 4600
  Total vector size (bp): 5458
  Vector type: Bacterial Expression
Growth in bacteria
  Bacterial resistance: Ampicillin, 100 μg/mL
  Growth temperature: 37°C
  Growth strain: DH5alpha
  Copy number: High Copy
Gene/Insert
  Gene/Insert name: C-terminal Fragment of the LCGC14 PolB2 Split Intein (alt name: LcgcC)
  Species: metagenomic
  Insert size (bp): 858
  GenBank ID: LAZR01010553.1
  Tag / fusion protein: Superfolder Green Fluorescent Protein (GFP) (C terminal on insert); Hexahistidine Tag (C terminal on insert)
  Cloning method: Restriction Enzyme; 5′ cloning site NdeI (not destroyed); 3′ cloning site HindIII (not destroyed)
  Sequencing primers: 5′ pBAD-for
Terms and licenses: Academic/Nonprofit Terms; Industry Terms: Not Available to Industry
How to cite: pBAD_LcgcC-GFP-H6 was a gift from Henning Mootz (Addgene plasmid # 245528 ; http://n2t.net/addgene:245528 ; RRID:Addgene_245528)
